>Addgene plasmid #190903 | pAAV2ss-EFS-GFP-synPolyA-U6-sgHTT1-U6-sgCas9 | addgene full sequence | sequence record 378841 | Addgene NGS Result
TTTGCTCACATGTCCTGCAGGCAGCTGCGCGCTCGCTCGCTCACTGAGGCCGCCCGGGCGTCGGGCGACC
TTTGGTCGCCCGGCCTCAGTGAGCGAGCGAGCGCGCAGAGAGGGAGTGGCCAACTCCATCACTAGGGGTT
CCTGCGGCCTCTAGAAAGCTTAGGTCTTGAAAGGAGTGGGAATTGGCTCCGGTGCCCGTCAGTGGGCAGA
GCGCACATCGCCCACAGTCCCCGAGAAGTTGGGGGGAGGGGTCGGCAATTGATCCGGTGCCTAGAGAAGG
TGGCGCGGGGTAAACTGGGAAAGTGATGTCGTGTACTGGCTCCGCCTTTTTCCCGAGGGTGGGGGAGAAC
CGTATATAAGTGCAGTAGTCGCCGTGAACGTTCTTTTTCGCAACGGGTTTGCCGCCAGAACACAGGACCG
GTCGCCACCATGGTGAGCAAGGGCGAGGAGCTGTTCACCGGGGTGGTGCCCATCCTGGTCGAGCTGGACG
GCGACGTAAACGGCCACAAGTTCAGCGTGTCCGGCGAGGGCGAGGGCGATGCCACCTACGGCAAGCTGAC
CCTGAAGTTCATCTGCACCACCGGCAAGCTGCCCGTGCCCTGGCCCACCCTCGTGACCACCCTGACCTAC
GGCGTGCAGTGCTTCAGCCGCTACCCCGACCACATGAAGCAGCACGACTTCTTCAAGTCCGCCATGCCCG
AAGGCTACGTCCAGGAGCGCACCATCTTCTTCAAGGACGACGGCAACTACAAGACCCGCGCCGAGGTGAA
GTTCGAGGGCGACACCCTGGTGAACCGCATCGAGCTGAAGGGCATCGACTTCAAGGAGGACGGCAACATC
CTGGGGCACAAGCTGGAGTACAACTACAACAGCCACAACGTCTATATCATGGCCGACAAGCAGAAGAACG
GCATCAAGGTGAACTTCAAGATCCGCCACAACATCGAGGACGGCAGCGTGCAGCTCGCCGACCACTACCA
GCAGAACACCCCCATCGGCGACGGCCCCGTGCTGCTGCCCGACAACCACTACCTGAGCACCCAGTCCGCC
CTGAGCAAAGACCCCAACGAGAAGCGCGATCACATGGTCCTGCTGGAGTTCGTGACCGCCGCCGGGATCA
CTCTCGGCATGGACGAGCTGTACAAGTCCGGACTCAGATCTCGACTAGCTAGTAGCTAGCTAGCTAGTCG
AGCTCAAGCTTCGAATTCAATAAAAGATCTTTATTTTCATTAGATCTGTGTGTTGGTTTTTTGTGTGCGG
CCGCTGGGATCCGAGGGCCTATTTCCCATGATTCCTTCATATTTGCATATACGATACAAGGCTGTTAGAG
AGATAATTGGAATTAATTTGACTGTAAACACAAAGATATTAGTACAAAATACGTGACGTAGAAAGTAATA
ATTTCTTGGGTAGTTTGCAGTTTTAAAATTATGTTTTAAAATGGACTATCATATGCTTACCGTAACTTGA
AAGTATTTCGATTTCTTGGCTTTATATATCTTGTGGAAAGGACGAAACACCGACCCTGGAAAAGCTGATG
AGTTTCAGAGCTATGCTGGAAACAGCATAGCAAGTTGAAATAAGGCTAGTCCGTTATCAACTTGAAAAAG
TGGCACCGAGTCGGTGCTTTTTTTGGATCCAAGCTTCCATGGGAGGGCCTATTTCCCATGATTCCTTCAT
ATTTGCATATACGATACAAGGCTGTTAGAGAGATAATTGGAATTAATTTGACTGTAAACACAAAGATATT
AGTACAAAATACGTGACGTAGAAAGTAATAATTTCTTGGGTAGTTTGCAGTTTTAAAATTATGTTTTAAA
ATGGACTATCATATGCTTACCGTAACTTGAAAGTATTTCGATTTCTTGGCTTTATATATCTTGTGGAAAG
GACGAAACACCGTCGCCGAAGAAAAAGCGCAGTTTCAGAGCTATGCTGGAAACAGCATAGCAAGTTGAAA
TAAGGCTAGTCCGTTATCAACTTGAAAAAGTGGCACCGAGTCGGTGCTTTTTTTCATAGCCATGGGCGGC
CGCAGGAACCCCTAGTGATGGAGTTGGCCACTCCCTCTCTGCGCGCTCGCTCGCTCACTGAGGCCGGGCG
ACCAAAGGTCGCCCGACGCCCGGGCTTTGCCCGGGCGGCCTCAGTGAGCGAGCGAGCGCGCAGCTGCCTG
CAGGGGCGCCTGATGCGGTATTTTCTCCTTACGCATCTGTGCGGTATTTCACACCGCATA
[95 nt withheld, positions 2231-2325]
T
[46 nt withheld, positions 2327-2372]
C
[141 nt withheld, positions 2374-2514]
CCTTTGACGTTGGAGTCCACGTTCTTT
[37 nt withheld, positions 2542-2578]
ACTCTATCTCGGGCTATTCTTTTGATTTATAAGGGATTTTGCCGATTTCGGTCTATTGGTTAAAAAATGA
GCTGATTTAACAAAAATTTAACGCGAATTTTAACAAAATATTAACGTTTACAATTTTATGGTGCACTCTC
AGTACAATCTGCTCTGATGCCGCATAGTTAAGCCAGCCCCGACACCCGCCAACACCCGCTGACGCGCCCT
GACGGGCTTGTCTGCTCCCGGCATCCGCTTACAGACAAGCTGTGACCGTCTCCGGGAGCTGCATGTGTCA
GAGGTTTTCACCGTCATCACCGAAACGCGCGAGACGAAAGGGCCTCGTGATACGCCTATTTTTATAGGTT
AATGTCATGATAATAATGGTTTCTTAGACGTCAGGTGGCACTTTTCGGGGAAATGTGCGCGGAACCCCTA
TTTGTTTATTTTTCTAAATACATTCAAATATGTATCCGCTCATGAGACAATAACCCTGATAAATGCTTCA
ATAATATTGAAAAAGGAAGAGTATGAGTATTCAACATTTCCGTGTCGCCCTTATTCCCTTTTTTGCGGCA
TTTTGCCTTCCTGTTTTTGCTCACCCAGAAACGCTGGTGAAAGTAAAAGATGCTGAAGATCAGTTGGGTG
CACGAGTGGGTTACATCGAACTGGATCTCAACAGCGGTAAGATCCTTGAGAGTTTTCGCCCCGAAGAACG
TTTTCCAATGATGAGCACTTTTAAAGTTCTGCTATGTGGCGCGGTATTATCCCGTATTGACGCCGGGCAA
GAGCAACTCGGTCGCCGCATACACTATTCTCAGAATGACTTGGTTGAGTACTCACCAGTCACAGAAAAGC
ATCTTACGGATGGCATGACAGTAAGAGAATTATGCAGTGCTGCCATAACCATGAGTGATAACACTGCGGC
CAACTTACTTCTGACAACGATCGGAGGACCGAAGGAGCTAACCGCTTTTTTGCACAACATGGGGGATCAT
GTAACTCGCCTTGATCGTTGGGAACCGGAGCTGAATGAAGCCATACCAAACGACGAGCGTGACACCACGA
TGCCTGTAGCAATGGCAACAACGTTGCGCAAACTATTAACTGGCGAACTACTTACTCTAGCTTCCCGGCA
ACAATTAATAGACTGGATGGAGGCGGATAAAGTTGCAGGACCACTTCTGCGCTCGGCCCTTCCGGCTGGC
TGGTTTATTGCTGATAAATCTGGAGCCGGTGAGCGTGGAAGCCGCGGTATCATTGCAGCACTGGGGCCAG
ATGGTAAGCCCTCCCGTATCGTAGTTATCTACACGACGGGGAGTCAGGCAACTATGGATGAACGAAATAG
ACAGATCGCTGAGATAGGTGCCTCACTGATTAAGCATTGGTAACTGTCAGACCAAGTTTACTCATATATA
CTTTAGATTGATTTAAAACTTCATTTTTAATTTAAAAGGATCTAGGTGAAGATCCTTTTTGATAATCTCA
TGACCAAAATCCCTTAACGTGAGTTTTCGTTCCACTGAGCGTCAGACCCCGTAGAAAAGATCAAAGGATC
TTCTTGAGATCCTTTTTTTCTGCGCGTAATCTGCTGCTTGCAAACAAAAAAACCACCGCTACCAGCGGTG
GTTTGTTTGCCGGATCAAGAGCTACCAACTCTTTTTCCGAAGGTAACTGGCTTCAGCAGAGCGCAGATAC
CAAATACTGTTCTTCTAGTGTAGCCGTAGTTAGGCCACCACTTCAAGAACTCTGTAGCACCGCCTACATA
CCTCGCTCTGCTAATCCTGTTACCAGTGGCTGCTGCCAGTGGCGATAAGTCGTGTCTTACCGGGTTGGAC
TCAAGACGATAGTTACCGGATAAGGCGCAGCGGTCGGGCTGAACGGGGGGTTCGTGCACACAGCCCAGCT
TGGAGCGAACGACCTACACCGAACTGAGATACCTACAGCGTGAGCTATGAGAAAGCGCCACGCTTCCCGA
AGGGAGAAAGGCGGACAGGTATCCGGTAAGCGGCAGGGTCGGAACAGGAGAGCGCACGAGGGAGCTTCCA
GGGGGAAACGCCTGGTATCTTTATAGTCCTGTCGGGTTTCGCCACCTCTGACTTGAGCGTCGATTTTTGT
GATGCTCGTCAGGGGGGCGGAGCCTATGGAAAAACGCCAGCAACGCGGCCTTTTTACGGTTCCTGGCCTT
TTGCTGGCCT
Features (pLannotate 1.2.2; 20 found; start..end, strand, type, name):
     25..52      +  repeat_region  AAV2 ITR (fragment): inverted terminal repeat of adeno-associated virus serotype 2 inverted
     81..108     +  repeat_region  AAV2 ITR (fragment): inverted terminal repeat of adeno-associated virus serotype 2 inverted
    161..178     +  CDS            small t antigen (fragment): SV40 (simian virus 40) small t antigen
    204..415     +  promoter       EF-1α core promoter: core promoter for human elongation factor EF-1α
    430..1146    +  CDS            EGFP: EGFP is a basic (constitutively fluorescent) green fluorescent protein published in 1996, derived from Aequorea victoria. It is reported to be a rapidly-maturing weak dimer with moderate acid sensitivity.
   1147..1164    +  misc_feature   MCS (fragment): multiple cloning site
   1188..1208    +  misc_feature   MCS (fragment): multiple cloning site
   1209..1257    +  polyA_signal   poly(A) signal: synthetic polyadenylation signal
   1273..1513    +  promoter       U6 promoter: RNA polymerase III promoter for human U6 snRNA
   1560..1627    +  misc_RNA       tracrRNA (fragment): trans-activating CRISPR RNA for the Streptococcus pyogenes CRISPR/Cas9 system
   1653..1893    +  promoter       U6 promoter: RNA polymerase III promoter for human U6 snRNA
   1940..2007    +  misc_RNA       tracrRNA (fragment): trans-activating CRISPR RNA for the Streptococcus pyogenes CRISPR/Cas9 system
   2034..2174    +  repeat_region  AAV2 ITR: inverted terminal repeat of adeno-associated virus serotype 2 inverted
   2179..2230    -  misc_feature   bom (fragment): basis of mobility region from pBR322
   2249..2704    +  rep_origin     f1 ori (sequence partly withheld): f1 bacteriophage origin of replication; arrow indicates direction of (+) strand synthesis
   2705..2754    -  misc_feature   bom (fragment): basis of mobility region from pBR322
   2856..2891    -  CDS            rop (fragment): Rop protein, which maintains plasmids at low copy number; rop
   2986..3090    +  promoter       AmpR promoter: bla
   3091..3951    +  CDS            AmpR: β-lactamase; bla; confers resistance to ampicillin, carbenicillin, and related antibiotics
   4122..4710    +  rep_origin     ori: high-copy-number ColE1/pMB1/pBR322/pUC origin of replication
