[The description below was written by a language model from this plasmid's Addgene catalogue record and pLannotate feature annotations shown in this document.]
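Description:
pAAV2ss-EFS-GFP-synPolyA-U6-sgHTT1-U6-sgCas9 is a 4.76 kb single-stranded AAV2 transfer plasmid belonging to the KamiCas9 self-inactivating CRISPR system. It carries the guide RNAs and a fluorescent reporter but no nuclease; no Cas9 coding sequence is annotated. In bacteria it is maintained through a high-copy ColE1/pUC-type origin and selected with ampicillin via the bla gene and its own promoter. An f1 phage origin is also present in the backbone. The annotation shows one complete AAV2 inverted terminal repeat downstream of the cassette and only short ITR fragments upstream. This may reflect the difficulty of sequencing and annotating these repeats rather than a real truncation.

Between the ITRs are three expression units in the same orientation. The EF-1α core promoter (EFS), a compact Pol II promoter suited to the limited AAV packaging capacity, drives EGFP, which is terminated by a short synthetic polyadenylation signal. This reporter marks transduced cells. Downstream, two tandem human U6 Pol III promoters each drive a guide RNA built on the Streptococcus pyogenes Cas9 scaffold. One guide (sgHTT1) is directed against human huntingtin (HTT), and the other (sgCas9) targets the Cas9 gene itself. In the KamiCas9 design, the second guide lets the nuclease disrupt its own coding sequence after delivery, limiting the duration of Cas9 expression while the HTT locus is edited.

The insert was assembled by Gateway cloning. The associated work concerns quantifying AAV transduction across brain regions and predicting gene-editing outcomes for neurological disorders, which fits use in Huntington's disease models.
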