Addgene plasmid #190903: pAAV2ss-EFS-GFP-synPolyA-U6-sgHTT1-U6-sgCas9
Purpose: AAV-KamiCas9 vector expressing expressing thew GFP reporter gene and sgHTT and sgCas9
Depositing lab: Nicole Déglon. Depositing organization: Centre Hospitalier Universitaire Vaudois (CHUV). Publication: Semi-automated workflows to quantify AAV transduction in various brain areas and predict gene editing outcome for neurological disorders. Duarte F, Ramosaj M, Hasanovic E, Regio S, Sipion M, Rey M, Deglon N. Mol Ther Methods Clin Dev. 2023 Mar 27;29:254-270. doi: 10.1016/j.omtm.2023.03.013. eCollection 2023 Jun 8. PubMed 37090478.
Backbone
  Vector backbone: AAVss
  Backbone size w/o insert (bp): 2947
  Total vector size (bp): 4758
  Vector type: AAV, CRISPR
Growth in bacteria
  Bacterial resistance: Ampicillin, 100 μg/mL
  Growth temperature: 37°C
  Growth strain: NEB Stable
  Copy number: High Copy
Gene/Insert
  Gene/Insert name: GFP, sgHTT and sgCas9
  Species: H. sapiens (human)
  Insert size (bp): 1811
  Entrez Gene: HTT (a.k.a. HD, IT15, LOMARS)
  Promoter: EFS and U6
  Cloning method: Gateway Cloning
  Sequencing primers: 5′ GCC CAC AGT CCC CGA GAA GTT
Terms and licenses: Academic/Nonprofit Terms; Industry Terms: Not Available to Industry
How to cite: pAAV2ss-EFS-GFP-synPolyA-U6-sgHTT1-U6-sgCas9 was a gift from Nicole Déglon (Addgene plasmid # 190903 ; http://n2t.net/addgene:190903 ; RRID:Addgene_190903)
